Addgene plasmid #220614: pAAV-EF1a-DIO-3xHA-hM3D(Gq)-P2A-ArgiNLS-oScarlet
Purpose: Cre-dependent co-expression of 3x HA-tagged excitatory hM3D(Gq) DREADD receptor, and a single-cell discriminating version of oScarlet as a reporter.
Depositing lab: Sam Golden. Depositing organization: University of Washington. Publication: An arginine-rich nuclear localization signal (ArgiNLS) strategy for streamlined image segmentation of single cells. Szelenyi ER, Navarrete JS, Murry AD, Zhang Y, Girven KS, Kuo L, Cline MM, Bernstein MX, Burdyniuk M, Bowler B, Goodwin NL, Juarez B, Zweifel LS, Golden SA. Proc Natl Acad Sci U S A. 2024 Aug 6;121(32):e2320250121. doi: 10.1073/pnas.2320250121. Epub 2024 Jul 29. PubMed 39074275.
Backbone
  Vector backbone: pAAV-EF1a-FlpO
  Backbone manufacturer: Karl Deisseroth
  Vector type: Mammalian Expression, AAV, Cre/Lox
Growth in bacteria
  Bacterial resistance: Ampicillin, 100 μg/mL
  Growth temperature: 37°C
  Growth strain: NEB Stable
  Copy number: High Copy
Gene/Insert
  Gene/Insert name: 3x HA-hM3D(Gq)-P2A-AgiNLS-oScarlet
  Species: Synthetic
  Promoter: EF1a
  Tag / fusion protein: 3x HA; ArgiNLS (N terminal on insert)
  Cloning method: Restriction Enzyme; 5′ cloning site NheI (not destroyed); 3′ cloning site AscI (not destroyed)
Terms and licenses: Academic/Nonprofit Terms; Industry Terms: Not Available to Industry
Depositor comments: The ArgiNLS system was conceptualized and developed by Eric Szelenyi. Please visit https://pubmed.ncbi.nlm.nih.gov/38045271/ for bioRxiv preprint.
How to cite: pAAV-EF1a-DIO-3xHA-hM3D(Gq)-P2A-ArgiNLS-oScarlet was a gift from Sam Golden (Addgene plasmid # 220614 ; http://n2t.net/addgene:220614 ; RRID:Addgene_220614)
