[The description below was written by a language model from this plasmid's Addgene catalogue record and pLannotate feature annotations shown in this document.]
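Description:
pAAV-EF1a-DIO-3xHA-hM3D(Gq)-P2A-ArgiNLS-oScarlet is an adeno-associated virus transfer plasmid (7,662 nt) for Cre-dependent expression in mammalian cells, built on a pAAV-EF1a backbone. It is maintained in bacteria as a high-copy plasmid through a ColE1/pUC-type origin and selected with ampicillin via the β-lactamase gene; an f1 phage origin is also present. The expression cassette is flanked by AAV2 inverted terminal repeats, which allow it to be packaged into recombinant AAV particles. The automated annotation detects the upstream ITR only as short fragments, while the downstream one is called in full.

The payload is driven by the strong constitutive human EF-1α promoter and sits in a DIO (double-floxed inverted open reading frame) arrangement. The coding sequence lies in the antisense orientation between paired, oppositely oriented lox2272 and loxP sites, so no functional protein is made until Cre recombinase inverts the cassette and locks it in the sense orientation. The open reading frame encodes a 3xHA-tagged hM3D(Gq), the excitatory designer receptor derived from the human M3 muscarinic receptor (annotated as CHRM3). This is followed by a P2A ribosome-skipping peptide and then oScarlet, a red fluorescent protein annotated as mScarlet, carrying an N-terminal arginine-rich nuclear localization signal (ArgiNLS). The 2A peptide yields the receptor and the reporter as separate polypeptides. Downstream of the cassette, the annotation shows WPRE fragments, which enhance transcript expression, and fragments matching the SV40 polyadenylation signal.

The construct is intended for chemogenetic activation of Cre-defined cell populations. The HA tag permits immunodetection of the receptor, and the nuclear-restricted reporter makes individual expressing cells easier to segment and count in images.
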