Features (pLannotate 1.2.2; 27 found; start..end, strand, type, name):
     12..39      +  repeat_region  AAV2 ITR (fragment): inverted terminal repeat of adeno-associated virus serotype 2 inverted
     68..95      +  repeat_region  AAV2 ITR (fragment): inverted terminal repeat of adeno-associated virus serotype 2 inverted
    158..224     +  CDS            small t antigen (fragment): SV40 (simian virus 40) small t antigen
    231..1409    +  promoter       EF-1α promoter: strong constitutive promoter for human elongation factor EF-1α
   1421..1438    +  misc_feature   MCS (fragment): pUC18/19 multiple cloning site
   1445..1478    +  protein_bind   lox2272: Cre-mediated recombination occurs in the 8-bp core sequence (GGATACTT). lox2272 sites are compatible with each other, but incompatible with loxP or loxN sites (Lee and Saito, 1988). Cre recombinase
   1479..1528    -  intron         β-globin intron (fragment): internally truncated intron from human β-globin
   1529..1562    +  protein_bind   loxP: Cre-mediated recombination occurs in the 8-bp core sequence (GCATACAT). Cre recombinase
   1574..2266    -  CDS            mScarlet: mScarlet is a basic (constitutively fluorescent) red fluorescent protein published in 2016, derived from synthetic construct. It has moderate acid sensitivity.
   2342..2398    -  CDS            P2A: 2A peptide from porcine teschovirus-1 polyprotein Eukaryotic ribosomes fail to insert a peptide bond between the Gly and Pro residues, yielding separate polypeptides.
   2429..4195    -  CDS            CHRM3: ACM3_HUMAN - Experimental evidence at protein level: Swiss-Prot protein existence level 1. The muscarinic acetylcholine receptor mediates various cellular responses, including inhibition of adenylate cyclase, breakdown of phosphoinositides and modulation of potassium channels through the action of G proteins. Primary transducing effect is Pi turnover. From Homo sapiens (Human).
   4310..4343    -  protein_bind   lox2272: Cre-mediated recombination occurs in the 8-bp core sequence (GGATACTT). lox2272 sites are compatible with each other, but incompatible with loxP or loxN sites (Lee and Saito, 1988). Cre recombinase
   4344..4393    -  intron         β-globin intron (fragment): internally truncated intron from human β-globin
   4394..4427    -  protein_bind   loxP: Cre-mediated recombination occurs in the 8-bp core sequence (GCATACAT). Cre recombinase
   4428..4452    +  misc_feature   MCS (fragment): pBluescript multiple cloning site
   4471..4628    +  misc_feature   WPRE (fragment): woodchuck hepatitis virus posttranscriptional regulatory element
   4634..4718    +  misc_feature   WPRE (fragment): woodchuck hepatitis virus posttranscriptional regulatory element
   4717..4760    -  polyA_signal   SV40 poly(A) signal (fragment): SV40 polyadenylation signal
   4764..4831    -  polyA_signal   SV40 poly(A) signal (fragment): SV40 polyadenylation signal
   4926..5066    +  repeat_region  AAV2 ITR: inverted terminal repeat of adeno-associated virus serotype 2 inverted
   5071..5122    -  misc_feature   bom (fragment): basis of mobility region from pBR322
   5141..5596    +  rep_origin     f1 ori (sequence partly withheld): f1 bacteriophage origin of replication; arrow indicates direction of (+) strand synthesis
   5597..5646    -  misc_feature   bom (fragment): basis of mobility region from pBR322
   5748..5783    -  CDS            rop (fragment): Rop protein, which maintains plasmids at low copy number; rop
   5878..5982    +  promoter       AmpR promoter: bla
   5983..6843    +  CDS            AmpR: β-lactamase; bla; confers resistance to ampicillin, carbenicillin, and related antibiotics
   7014..7601    +  rep_origin     ori: high-copy-number ColE1/pMB1/pBR322/pUC origin of replication
>Addgene plasmid #220614 | pAAV-EF1a-DIO-3xHA-hM3D(Gq)-P2A-ArgiNLS-oScarlet | addgene full sequence | sequence record 441114 | Addgene NGS Result
CCTGCAGGCAGCTGCGCGCTCGCTCGCTCACTGAGGCCGCCCGGGCGTCGGGCGACCTTTGGTCGCCCGG
CCTCAGTGAGCGAGCGAGCGCGCAGAGAGGGAGTGGCCAACTCCATCACTAGGGGTTCCTGCGGCCGCAC
GCGTAAGCTTTGCAAAGATGGATAAAGTTTTAAACAGAGAGGAATCTTTGCAGCTAATGGACCTTCTAGG
TCTTGAAAGGAGTGGGAATTGGCTCCGGTGCCCGTCAGTGGGCAGAGCGCACATCGCCCACAGTCCCCGA
GAAGTTGGGGGGAGGGGTCGGCAATTGAACCGGTGCCTAGAGAAGGTGGCGCGGGGTAAACTGGGAAAGT
GATGTCGTGTACTGGCTCCGCCTTTTTCCCGAGGGTGGGGGAGAACCGTATATAAGTGCAGTAGTCGCCG
TGAACGTTCTTTTTCGCAACGGGTTTGCCGCCAGAACACAGGTAAGTGCCGTGTGTGGTTCCCGCGGGCC
TGGCCTCTTTACGGGTTATGGCCCTTGCGTGCCTTGAATTACTTCCACCTGGCTGCAGTACGTGATTCTT
GATCCCGAGCTTCGGGTTGGAAGTGGGTGGGAGAGTTCGAGGCCTTGCGCTTAAGGAGCCCCTTCGCCTC
GTGCTTGAGTTGAGGCCTGGCCTGGGCGCTGGGGCCGCCGCGTGCGAATCTGGTGGCACCTTCGCGCCTG
TCTCGCTGCTTTCGATAAGTCTCTAGCCATTTAAAATTTTTGATGACCTGCTGCGACGCTTTTTTTCTGG
CAAGATAGTCTTGTAAATGCGGGCCAAGATCTGCACACTGGTATTTCGGTTTTTGGGGCCGCGGGCGGCG
ACGGGGCCCGTGCGTCCCAGCGCACATGTTCGGCGAGGCGGGGCCTGCGAGCGCGGCCACCGAGAATCGG
ACGGGGGTAGTCTCAAGCTGGCCGGCCTGCTCTGGTGCCTGGCCTCGCGCCGCCGTGTATCGCCCCGCCC
TGGGCGGCAAGGCTGGCCCGGTCGGCACCAGTTGCGTGAGCGGAAAGATGGCCGCTTCCCGGCCCTGCTG
CAGGGAGCTCAAAATGGAGGACGCGGCGCTCGGGAGAGCGGGCGGGTGAGTCACCCACACAAAGGAAAAG
GGCCTTTCCGTCCTCAGCCGTCGCTTCATGTGACTCCACGGAGTACCGGGCGCCGTCCAGGCACCTCGAT
TAGTTCTCGAGCTTTTGGAGTACGTCGTCTTTAGGTTGGGGGGAGGGGTTTTATGCGATGGAGTTTCCCC
ACACTGAGTGGGTGGAGACTGAAGTTAGGCCAGCTTGGCACTTGATGTAATTCTCCTTGGAATTTGCCCT
TTTTGAGTTTGGATCTTGGTTCATTCTCAAGCCTCAGACAGTGGTTCAAAGTTTTTTTCTTCCATTTCAG
GTGTCGTGAGGTACCGTACCGGATCCTCTAGAGTCGACTCCGGAATAACTTCGTATAGGATACTTTATAC
GAAGTTATGCAGAATGGTAGCTGGATTGTAGCTGCTATTAGCAATATGAAACCTCTTAATAACTTCGTAT
AGCATACATTATACGAAGTTATGGCGCGCCTCACTTGTACAGCTCGTCCATGCCGCCGGTGGAGTGGCGG
CCCTCGGAGCGTTCGTACTGTTCCACCACGGTGTAGTCCTCGTTGTGGGAGGTGATGTCCAACTTGCGGT
CCACGTTGTAGGCGCCGGGCATCTGCACGGGCTTCTTGGCCTTGTAGGTGGTCTTGAAGTCCGCCAGGTA
GCGCCCGCCGTCCTTCAGGCGCAGGGCCATCTTAATGTCGCCCTTCAGCACGCCGTCCTCGGGGTACAAC
CGCTCGGTGGACGCTTCCCAGCCCATTGTCTTCTTCTGCATTACGGGGCCGTCAGGAGGGAAGTTGGTGC
CGCGGAGCTTCACCTTGTAGATCAGGGTGCCGTCCTCCAGGGAGGTGTCCTGGGTCACGGTCACGGCGCC
GCCGTCCTCGAAGTTCATCACGCGGTCCCACTTGAAGCCCTCGGGGAAGGACTGCTTATAGTAGTCGGGG
ATGTCGGCGGGGTGCTTGGTGAAGGCCCTGGAGCCGTACATGAACTGAGGGGACAGGATGTCCCAGGAGA
AGGGCAGGGGGCCACCCTTGGTCACCTTCAGCTTGGCGGTCTGGGTGCCCTCGTAGGGGCGGCCCTCGCC
CTCGCCCTCGATCTCGAACTCGTGGCCGTTCATGGAGCCCTCCATGTGCACCTTGAACCGCATGAACTCC
TTGATCACTGCCTCGCCCTTGCTCACTCGACGGCGCCGCCGCCTTCTCACCTTCTTTTTCTTTGCTATGC
TCATCTGCTTCTGGGGAGCCACCCTTTTCATAGGACCGGGGTTTTCTTCCACGTCTCCTGCTTGCTTTAA
CAGAGAGAAGTTCGTGGCTCCGGATCCGGTGGCGACCGGGGGATCCTTCAAGGCCTGCTCGGGTGCGCGC
TTGTGAAAAATGACCGACTGTCTCTGCTGGTACTGCTGCTTGCGCCTCTTTTTTTTGTCACACTGGCACA
GCAGCAGCATCTTGAAAGTGGTTCTGAATGTTTTGTTGCACAGAGCATAGCACACGGGGTTCACGGTGCT
GTTGATGTAGCACAGCCAGTAGCCCAGATTCCAAAAGGTTTTGGGTATGCAGCTGTCACAAAAGGTGTTC
ACCAGAACCATGATGTTGTATGGGGTCCAAGTGATGATGAAGGCAAGCAAGATCGCACTGAGGGTCTGGG
CCGCTTTCTTCTCCTTGACCAGGGACATCCTTTTCCGCTTAGTGATCTGACTTCTGGTCTTCAGAGCAAA
CCTCTTGGCCAGAGTGGCTTCCTTGAAGGACAGAGGTAGAGTGGCCGTGCTCTTACCCACTGAGGAGTTG
ACGTCAGAAGTCTTAGCTGTGTCCACGGCTGACTCTAGCTGGATGGGAAGCTTGGAGAAGCTTTTTGGAA
AACTGCCTCCATCGTCCACGCTCTTCTGGGCCTGCAGCTTGTCGGCTTTCCTCTCCAAGTCCACCATCCC
CAGCTCCTCCTCAGGCACCTGCAGGTTGTCCGATGAGGGTAACTTGGTGGAGTTGAGGATGGTGCTGTGA
CCCGGAAGCTTGAGCACGATGGAGTAGATGGCTCTCGTCTCGGAGCCAATGTCCTCCTCGTCGGAGGAGG
CGGAGTTCTCCAGGGAGGCAGCAGCATCATTGTTGTTCCAACTGTCACTGCTGCTGTGGTCTTGGTCCAT
CTGCTCGGAGCTGGGTTTCCAGCTCTTGGTTGTGAACCAGAAGTGGCAGCGGCCATACTTCCTCCTGTTG
GAGCGTTTCATGCTTTGCTGTTGAAGTTCGTAACTGCTGCAGCTTCGAGAACTGCCCGTGGGGTGGACAA
AGTTTTCTGTCTCTGCCTCTGTCCCAGAGGCTTGCAGGCCAGCAAGCTCTTTGGTACGCTTTTCAGTTTC
CTTATAGATCCTCCAGTATAAAATAGTCATAATGGTGACAGGCATATAAAAACCAGCGATGGCTGTGCCA
AAAGTAATGGTGGGCTCACTGAGGAACTGAATGAAGCACTCTCCCGGAGGCACAGTTCTCTTTCCAACAA
AGTATTGCCAGAACAAGATGGCAGGAGCCCAAAGGACAAAGGAGATGACCCAAGCCAGACCGATCATCAC
ACCGGCTCTCTTTGTTGTTCGTTTGGCTCGGTACGTGAGCGGCCTCGTGATGGAAAAGTATCTGTCAAAG
CTGATGACCAGAAGATTCATAACAGAGGCATTGCTGGCTACGCAGTCAATGGCAAGCCAGAGGTCACAGG
CCAAGTTCCCTAAGGCCCATCGATTCATGATGATGTAGGTCGTAAACAGATTCATTGAAATGACCCCGAT
AATCAGATCGGCACAGGCCAGGCTTAAGAGGAAGTAGTTGTTGACCGTCTTCAGCTGCTTGTTGACCTTA
AATGACACAATTACCAGGATGTTGCCGATGATGGTCACCAAGGCCAGGATGCCCGTTAAGAAAGCGATGA
AGACCACTTGCCAGACGGTATGACCTCCCAGAGGGTCATCGGTGGTACCGTCTGGAGAGGAGAAATTGCC
AGCTGCTCGAGAAACATTGTAGCTGCCGAAATGAGTGACGGTTCCCGGGGGCAGCCCTGCATCGGAGGGG
CTGTGTATCCAGGAGGAGCTGATGTTTGGAAACAAAGGCGAGGTTGTACTGTTATTGTGCAAGGTAGCGT
AGTCTGGGACGTCGTATGGGTAGCCAGCGTAGTCTGGGACGTCGTATGGGTAGCCAGCGTAATCCGGAAC
ATCATACGGGTATCCTTGTTGCCCCATGGTGGCGCTAGCATAACTTCGTATAAAGTATCCTATACGAAGT
TATTTGCCTTAACCCAGAAATTATCACTGTTATTCTTTAGAATGGTGCAAAGAATAACTTCGTATAATGT
ATGCTATACGAAGTTATGAATTCGATATCAAGCTTATCGATATCGAATTCCGCTCGAGATAATCAACCTC
TGGATTACAAAATTTGTGAAAGATTGACTGGTATTCTTAACTATGTTGCTCCTTTTACGCTATGTGGATA
CGCTGCTTTAATGCCTTTGTATCATGCTATTGCTTCCCGTATGGCTTTCATTTTCTCCTCCTTGTATAAA
TCCTGGTTAGTTCTTGCCACGGCGGAACTCATCGCCGCCTGCCTTGCCCGCTGCTGGACAGGGGCTCGGC
TGTTGGGCACTGACAATTCCGTGGTGTTTATTTGTGAAATTTGTGATGCTATTGCTTTATTTGTAACCAT
CTAGCTTTATTTGTGAAATTTGTGATGCTATTGCTTTATTTGTAACCATTATAAGCTGCAATAAACAAGT
TAACAACAACAATTGCATTCATTTTATGTTTCAGGTTCAGGGGGAGATGTGGGAGGTTTTTTAAAGCGGC
CGCCACGTGCGGACCGAGCGGCCGCAGGAACCCCTAGTGATGGAGTTGGCCACTCCCTCTCTGCGCGCTC
GCTCGCTCACTGAGGCCGGGCGACCAAAGGTCGCCCGACGCCCGGGCTTTGCCCGGGCGGCCTCAGTGAG
CGAGCGAGCGCGCAGCTGCCTGCAGGGGCGCCTGATGCGGTATTTTCTCCTTACGCATCTGTGCGGTATT
TCACACCGCATA
[95 nt withheld, positions 5123-5217]
T
[46 nt withheld, positions 5219-5264]
C
[141 nt withheld, positions 5266-5406]
CCTTTGACGTTGGAGTCCACGTTCTTT
[37 nt withheld, positions 5434-5470]
ACTCTATCTCGGGCTATTCTTTTGATTTATAAGGGATTTTGCCGATTTCGGTCTATTGGTTAAAAAATGA
GCTGATTTAACAAAAATTTAACGCGAATTTTAACAAAATATTAACGTTTACAATTTTATGGTGCACTCTC
AGTACAATCTGCTCTGATGCCGCATAGTTAAGCCAGCCCCGACACCCGCCAACACCCGCTGACGCGCCCT
GACGGGCTTGTCTGCTCCCGGCATCCGCTTACAGACAAGCTGTGACCGTCTCCGGGAGCTGCATGTGTCA
GAGGTTTTCACCGTCATCACCGAAACGCGCGAGACGAAAGGGCCTCGTGATACGCCTATTTTTATAGGTT
AATGTCATGATAATAATGGTTTCTTAGACGTCAGGTGGCACTTTTCGGGGAAATGTGCGCGGAACCCCTA
TTTGTTTATTTTTCTAAATACATTCAAATATGTATCCGCTCATGAGACAATAACCCTGATAAATGCTTCA
ATAATATTGAAAAAGGAAGAGTATGAGTATTCAACATTTCCGTGTCGCCCTTATTCCCTTTTTTGCGGCA
TTTTGCCTTCCTGTTTTTGCTCACCCAGAAACGCTGGTGAAAGTAAAAGATGCTGAAGATCAGTTGGGTG
CACGAGTGGGTTACATCGAACTGGATCTCAACAGCGGTAAGATCCTTGAGAGTTTTCGCCCCGAAGAACG
TTTTCCAATGATGAGCACTTTTAAAGTTCTGCTATGTGGCGCGGTATTATCCCGTATTGACGCCGGGCAA
GAGCAACTCGGTCGCCGCATACACTATTCTCAGAATGACTTGGTTGAGTACTCACCAGTCACAGAAAAGC
ATCTTACGGATGGCATGACAGTAAGAGAATTATGCAGTGCTGCCATAACCATGAGTGATAACACTGCGGC
CAACTTACTTCTGACAACGATCGGAGGACCGAAGGAGCTAACCGCTTTTTTGCACAACATGGGGGATCAT
GTAACTCGCCTTGATCGTTGGGAACCGGAGCTGAATGAAGCCATACCAAACGACGAGCGTGACACCACGA
TGCCTGTAGCAATGGCAACAACGTTGCGCAAACTATTAACTGGCGAACTACTTACTCTAGCTTCCCGGCA
ACAATTAATAGACTGGATGGAGGCGGATAAAGTTGCAGGACCACTTCTGCGCTCGGCCCTTCCGGCTGGC
TGGTTTATTGCTGATAAATCTGGAGCCGGTGAGCGTGGGTCTCGCGGTATCATTGCAGCACTGGGGCCAG
ATGGTAAGCCCTCCCGTATCGTAGTTATCTACACGACGGGGAGTCAGGCAACTATGGATGAACGAAATAG
ACAGATCGCTGAGATAGGTGCCTCACTGATTAAGCATTGGTAACTGTCAGACCAAGTTTACTCATATATA
CTTTAGATTGATTTAAAACTTCATTTTTAATTTAAAAGGATCTAGGTGAAGATCCTTTTTGATAATCTCA
TGACCAAAATCCCTTAACGTGAGTTTTCGTTCCACTGAGCGTCAGACCCCGTAGAAAAGATCAAAGGATC
TTCTTGAGATCCTTTTTTTCTGCGCGTAATCTGCTGCTTGCAAACAAAAAAACCACCGCTACCAGCGGTG
GTTTGTTTGCCGGATCAAGAGCTACCAACTCTTTTTCCGAAGGTAACTGGCTTCAGCAGAGCGCAGATAC
CAAATACTGTTCTTCTAGTGTAGCCGTAGTTAGGCCACCACTTCAAGAACTCTGTAGCACCGCCTACATA
CCTCGCTCTGCTAATCCTGTTACCAGTGGCTGCTGCCAGTGGCGATAAGTCGTGTCTTACCGGGTTGGAC
TCAAGACGATAGTTACCGGATAAGGCGCAGCGGTCGGGCTGAACGGGGGTTCGTGCACACAGCCCAGCTT
GGAGCGAACGACCTACACCGAACTGAGATACCTACAGCGTGAGCTATGAGAAAGCGCCACGCTTCCCGAA
GGGAGAAAGGCGGACAGGTATCCGGTAAGCGGCAGGGTCGGAACAGGAGAGCGCACGAGGGAGCTTCCAG
GGGGAAACGCCTGGTATCTTTATAGTCCTGTCGGGTTTCGCCACCTCTGACTTGAGCGTCGATTTTTGTG
ATGCTCGTCAGGGGGGCGGAGCCTATGGAAAAACGCCAGCAACGCGGCCTTTTTACGGTTCCTGGCCTTT
TGCTGGCCTTTTGCTCACATGT
